Addgene plasmid #161161: pDONR221-SLC25A48_STOP
Purpose: Gateway entry clone with codon-optimized ORF sequence for subcloning into custom expression vectors. Contains a STOP codon at the end of the codon-optimized ORF sequence.
Depositing lab: RESOLUTE Consortium & Giulio Superti-Furga. Depositing organization: CeMM Research Center for Molecular Medicine. Publication: The RESOLUTE consortium: unlocking SLC transporters for drug discovery. Superti-Furga G, Lackner D, Wiedmer T, Ingles-Prieto A, Barbosa B, Girardi E, Goldmann U, Gurtl B, Klavins K, Klimek C, Lindinger S, Lineiro-Retes E, Muller AC, Onstein S, Redinger G, Reil D, Sedlyarov V, Wolf G, Crawford M, Everley R, ... Steppan CM. Nat Rev Drug Discov. 2020 Jul;19(7):429-430. doi: 10.1038/d41573-020-00056-6. PubMed 32265506.
Backbone
  Vector backbone: pDONR221
  Backbone manufacturer: ThermoFisher Scientific
  Backbone size w/o insert (bp): 2550
  Vector type: Mammalian Expression
Growth in bacteria
  Bacterial resistance: Kanamycin, 50 μg/mL
  Growth temperature: 37°C
  Growth strain: NEB Stable
  Copy number: High Copy
Gene/Insert
  Gene/Insert name: SLC25A48 (alt name: FLJ44862, HDMCP)
  Species: H. sapiens (human)
  Insert size (bp): 936
  Entrez Gene: SLC25A48 (a.k.a. HDMCP)
  Cloning method: Gateway Cloning
  Sequencing primers: 5′ M13-fwd; 3′ M13-rev
Terms and licenses: Academic/Nonprofit Terms; Industry Terms
Depositor comments: This plasmid contains a STOP codon at the end of the codon-optimized ORF. For the version of this plasmid that does not contain a STOP codon, please see Addgene plasmid 131995 For more information on the full Resolute plasmid collection, please see www.addgene.org/depositor-collections/re-solute/. Please provide your feedback on this plasmid to the RESOLUTE consortium by filling out their RESOLUTE repository feedback form: https://forms.office.com/Pages/ResponsePage.aspx?id=0e05yklzmkS7rjFGQL4N7z4feCLQvEJAmVcOCM_u885UN1JJRko0Ukg4TVQwNTZLOUxPQVJWT1NHUCQlQCN0PWcu
How to cite: pDONR221-SLC25A48_STOP was a gift from RESOLUTE Consortium & Giulio Superti-Furga (Addgene plasmid # 161161 ; http://n2t.net/addgene:161161 ; RRID:Addgene_161161)
