[The description below was written by a language model from this plasmid's Addgene catalogue record and pLannotate feature annotations shown in this document.]
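Description:
pDONR221-SLC25A48_STOP is a Gateway entry clone built on the pDONR221 backbone and carrying a codon-optimized open reading frame for human SLC25A48 (also known as HDMCP), a member of the SLC25 mitochondrial carrier family. The sequenced plasmid is about 3.5 kb. It is propagated in E. coli from a high-copy ColE1/pUC-type origin and selected with kanamycin through an aminoglycoside phosphotransferase (KanR) gene. Although the catalogue lists the vector type as mammalian expression, the feature table shows no eukaryotic promoter or polyadenylation signal. The plasmid is therefore a shuttle for the ORF rather than an expression construct in its own right.

The roughly 0.93 kb SLC25A48 coding sequence lies between attL1 and attL2 sites, which allow directional transfer by an LR Clonase reaction into any attR-containing destination vector of the user's choice. That destination vector then supplies the promoter, tags and selection appropriate to the target host. This version retains a STOP codon at the end of the ORF, so it suits native untagged expression or N-terminal fusions, but not C-terminal tags. A companion clone lacking the stop codon exists for C-terminal tagging. Other annotated elements are standard backbone remnants. These include a T7 promoter just outside attL2 and oriented toward the insert, rrnB T1 and T2 terminators upstream of attL1 that insulate the cassette from read-through transcription, and short lacI and lacZα fragments with no functional role. M13 forward and reverse priming sites flank the cassette for sequence verification. The plasmid belongs to a consortium collection of solute carrier clones created to support the study of SLC transporters and related drug discovery.
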