Features (pLannotate 1.2.2; 10 found; start..end, strand, type, name):
      1..100     +  protein_bind   attL1: mutant version of attL; recombination site for the Gateway® LR reaction LR Clonase™
    106..1038    +  CDS            SLC25A48: S2548_HUMAN - Experimental evidence at protein level: Swiss-Prot protein existence level 1. From Homo sapiens (Human).
   1043..1142    -  protein_bind   attL2: mutant version of attL; recombination site for the Gateway® LR reaction LR Clonase™
   1160..1178    -  promoter       T7 promoter: promoter for bacteriophage T7 RNA polymerase
   1312..2121    +  CDS            KanR: aminoglycoside phosphotransferase; aph(3')-Ia; confers resistance to kanamycin in bacteria or G418 (Geneticin®) in eukaryotes
   2268..2856    +  rep_origin     ori: high-copy-number ColE1/pMB1/pBR322/pUC origin of replication
   3039..3131    +  CDS            lacI (fragment): lac repressor; lacI; The lac repressor binds to the lac operator to inhibit transcription in E. coli. This inhibition can be relieved by adding lactose or isopropyl-β-D-thiogalactopyranoside (IPTG).
   3186..3213    -  terminator     rrnB T2 terminator: transcription terminator T2 from the E. coli rrnB gene
   3345..3388    +  terminator     rrnB T1 terminator: Escherichia coli rrnB; transcription terminator T1 from the E. coli rrnB gene
   3435..3471    -  CDS            lacZα (fragment): LacZα fragment of β-galactosidase; lacZ fragment
>Addgene plasmid #161161 | pDONR221-SLC25A48_STOP | addgene full sequence | sequence record 369776 | Addgene NGS Result
CAAATAATGATTTTATTTTGACTGATAGTGACCTGTTCGTTGCAACACATTGATGAGCAATGCTTTTTTA
TAATGCCAACTTTGTACAAAAAAGCAGGCTCCACCATGGGCAGCTTCCAGCTGGAGGACTTTGCAGCAGG
ATGGATCGGAGGAGCAGCATCTGTTATTGTAGGGCATCCGCTGGATACCGTGAAGACAAGGCTGCAGGCA
GGAGTGGGATACGGAAACACCCTGTCCTGCATCCGGGTGGTGTATCGGAGAGAGTCTATGTTCGGCTTCT
TTAAGGGCATGTCTTTTCCACTGGCCAGCATCGCCGTGTACAACTCCGTGGTGTTCGGCGTGTTTTCTAA
TACCCAGAGGTTCCTGAGCCAGCACAGATGTGGAGAGCCAGAGGCATCCCCACCTCGCACACTGTCTGAC
CTGCTGCTGGCAAGCATGGTGGCAGGAGTGGTGTCTGTGGGACTGGGAGGACCAGTGGACCTGATCAAGA
TCCGGCTGCAGATGCAGACACAGCCCTTTAGAGATGCCAACCTGGGCCTGAAGTCCAGGGCAGTGGCACC
TGCAGAGCAGCCAGCATACCAGGGACCAGTGCACTGCATCACCACAATCGTGCGGAATGAGGGACTGGCA
GGACTGTATAGGGGAGCAAGCGCCATGCTGCTGAGAGATGTGCCCGGCTACTGTCTGTATTTCATCCCTT
ACGTGTTCCTGTCTGAGTGGATCACCCCAGAGGCATGCACAGGACCAAGCCCATGTGCCGTGTGGCTGGC
AGGAGGAATGGCAGGAGCCATCTCCTGGGGCACCGCCACACCTATGGACGTGGTGAAGTCTAGACTGCAG
GCCGATGGCGTGTACCTGAACAAGTATAAGGGCGTGCTGGACTGCATCAGCCAGTCCTACCAGAAGGAGG
GCCTGAAGGTGTTCTTTAGGGGCATCACCGTGAATGCCGTGCGCGGATTCCCTATGAGCGCCGCAATGTT
TCTGGGCTATGAGCTGTCCCTGCAGGCAATCAGGGGCGATCACGCAGTGACATCCCCATAAGACCCAGCT
TTCTTGTACAAAGTTGGCATTATAAGAAAGCATTGCTTATCAATTTGTTGCAACGAACAGGTCACTATCA
GTCAAAATAAAATCATTATTTGCCATCCAGCTGATATCCCCTATAGTGAGTCGTATTACATGGTCATAGC
TGTTTCCTGGCAGCTCTGGCCCGTGTCTCAAAATCTCTGATGTTACATTGCACAAGATAAAAATATATCA
TCATGAACAATAAAACTGTCTGCTTACATAAACAGTAATACAAGGGGTGTTATGAGCCATATTCAACGGG
AAACGTCGAGGCCGCGATTAAATTCCAACATGGATGCTGATTTATATGGGTATAAATGGGCTCGCGATAA
TGTCGGGCAATCAGGTGCGACAATCTATCGCTTGTATGGGAAGCCCGATGCGCCAGAGTTGTTTCTGAAA
CATGGCAAAGGTAGCGTTGCCAATGATGTTACAGATGAGATGGTCAGACTAAACTGGCTGACGGAATTTA
TGCCTCTTCCGACCATCAAGCATTTTATCCGTACTCCTGATGATGCATGGTTACTCACCACTGCGATCCC
CGGAAAAACAGCATTCCAGGTATTAGAAGAATATCCTGATTCAGGTGAAAATATTGTTGATGCGCTGGCA
GTGTTCCTGCGCCGGTTGCATTCGATTCCTGTTTGTAATTGTCCTTTTAACAGCGATCGCGTATTTCGTC
TCGCTCAGGCGCAATCACGAATGAATAACGGTTTGGTTGATGCGAGTGATTTTGATGACGAGCGTAATGG
CTGGCCTGTTGAACAAGTCTGGAAAGAAATGCATAAACTTTTGCCATTCTCACCGGATTCAGTCGTCACT
CATGGTGATTTCTCACTTGATAACCTTATTTTTGACGAGGGGAAATTAATAGGTTGTATTGATGTTGGAC
GAGTCGGAATCGCAGACCGATACCAGGATCTTGCCATCCTATGGAACTGCCTCGGTGAGTTTTCTCCTTC
ATTACAGAAACGGCTTTTTCAAAAATATGGTATTGATAATCCTGATATGAATAAATTGCAGTTTCATTTG
ATGCTCGATGAGTTTTTCTAATCAGAATTGGTTAATTGGTTGTAACACTGGCAGAGCATTACGCTGACTT
GACGGGACGGCGCAAGCTCATGACCAAAATCCCTTAACGTGAGTTACGCGTCGTTCCACTGAGCGTCAGA
CCCCGTAGAAAAGATCAAAGGATCTTCTTGAGATCCTTTTTTTCTGCGCGTAATCTGCTGCTTGCAAACA
AAAAAACCACCGCTACCAGCGGTGGTTTGTTTGCCGGATCAAGAGCTACCAACTCTTTTTCCGAAGGTAA
CTGGCTTCAGCAGAGCGCAGATACCAAATACTGTTCTTCTAGTGTAGCCGTAGTTAGGCCACCACTTCAA
GAACTCTGTAGCACCGCCTACATACCTCGCTCTGCTAATCCTGTTACCAGTGGCTGCTGCCAGTGGCGAT
AAGTCGTGTCTTACCGGGTTGGACTCAAGACGATAGTTACCGGATAAGGCGCAGCGGTCGGGCTGAACGG
GGGGTTCGTGCACACAGCCCAGCTTGGAGCGAACGACCTACACCGAACTGAGATACCTACAGCGTGAGCT
ATGAGAAAGCGCCACGCTTCCCGAAGGGAGAAAGGCGGACAGGTATCCGGTAAGCGGCAGGGTCGGAACA
GGAGAGCGCACGAGGGAGCTTCCAGGGGGAAACGCCTGGTATCTTTATAGTCCTGTCGGGTTTCGCCACC
TCTGACTTGAGCGTCGATTTTTGTGATGCTCGTCAGGGGGGCGGAGCCTATGGAAAAACGCCAGCAACGC
GGCCTTTTTACGGTTCCTGGCCTTTTGCTGGCCTTTTGCTCACATGTTCTTTCCTGCGTTATCCCCTGAT
TCTGTGGATAACCGTATTACCGCCTTTGAGTGAGCTGATACCGCTCGCCGCAGCCGAACGACCGAGCGCA
GCGAGTCAGTGAGCGAGGAAGCGGAAGAGCGCCCAATACGCAAACCGCCTCTCCCCGCGCGTTGGCCGAT
TCATTAATGCAGCTGGCACGACAGGTTTCCCGACTGGAAAGCGGGCAGTGAGCGCAACGCAATTAATACG
CGTACCGCTAGCCAGGAAGAGTTTGTAGAAACGCAAAAAGGCCATCCGTCAGGATGGCCTTCTGCTTAGT
TTGATGCCTGGCAGTTTATGGCGGGCGTCCTGCCCGCCACCCTCCGGGCCGTTGCTTCACAACGTTCAAA
TCCGCTCCCGGCGGATTTGTCCTACTCAGGAGAGCGTTCACCGACAAACAACAGATAAAACGAAAGGCCC
AGTCTTCCGACTGAGCCTTTCGTTTTATTTGATGCCTGGCAGTTCCCTACTCTCGCGTTAACGCTAGCAT
GGATGTTTTCCCAGTCACGACGTTGTAAAACGACGGCCAGTCTTAAGCTCGGGCCC
