>Addgene plasmid #161161 | pDONR221-SLC25A48_STOP | depositor partial sequence | sequence record 312257 | Codon-optimized ORF of SLC25A48
ATGGGCAGCTTCCAGCTGGAGGACTTTGCAGCAGGATGGATCGGAGGAGCAGCATCTGTTATTGTAGGGC
ATCCGCTGGATACCGTGAAGACAAGGCTGCAGGCAGGAGTGGGATACGGAAACACCCTGTCCTGCATCCG
GGTGGTGTATCGGAGAGAGTCTATGTTCGGCTTCTTTAAGGGCATGTCTTTTCCACTGGCCAGCATCGCC
GTGTACAACTCCGTGGTGTTCGGCGTGTTTTCTAATACCCAGAGGTTCCTGAGCCAGCACAGATGTGGAG
AGCCAGAGGCATCCCCACCTCGCACACTGTCTGACCTGCTGCTGGCAAGCATGGTGGCAGGAGTGGTGTC
TGTGGGACTGGGAGGACCAGTGGACCTGATCAAGATCCGGCTGCAGATGCAGACACAGCCCTTTAGAGAT
GCCAACCTGGGCCTGAAGTCCAGGGCAGTGGCACCTGCAGAGCAGCCAGCATACCAGGGACCAGTGCACT
GCATCACCACAATCGTGCGGAATGAGGGACTGGCAGGACTGTATAGGGGAGCAAGCGCCATGCTGCTGAG
AGATGTGCCCGGCTACTGTCTGTATTTCATCCCTTACGTGTTCCTGTCTGAGTGGATCACCCCAGAGGCA
TGCACAGGACCAAGCCCATGTGCCGTGTGGCTGGCAGGAGGAATGGCAGGAGCCATCTCCTGGGGCACCG
CCACACCTATGGACGTGGTGAAGTCTAGACTGCAGGCCGATGGCGTGTACCTGAACAAGTATAAGGGCGT
GCTGGACTGCATCAGCCAGTCCTACCAGAAGGAGGGCCTGAAGGTGTTCTTTAGGGGCATCACCGTGAAT
GCCGTGCGCGGATTCCCTATGAGCGCCGCAATGTTTCTGGGCTATGAGCTGTCCCTGCAGGCAATCAGGG
GCGATCACGCAGTGACATCCCCATAA
